>Addgene plasmid #191174 | EK0209 CMV-TO-mCherry-SG(s70587)SG-EGFP (FLP-IN) | addgene full sequence | sequence record 375481 | Addgene NGS Result
TCCGCGCACATTTCCCCGAAAAGTGCCACCTGACGTCGACGGATCGGGAGATCTCCCGATCCCCTATGGT
GCACTCTCAGTACAATCTGCTCTGATGCCGCATAGTTAAGCCAGTATCTGCTCCCTGCTTGTGTGTTGGA
GGTCGCTGAGTAGTGCGCGAGCAAAATTTAAGCTACAACAAGGCAAGGCTTGACCGACAATTGCATGAAG
AATCTGCTTAGGGTTAGGCGTTTTGCGCTGCTTCGTACGGGCCAGATATACGCGTTGACATTGATTATTG
ACTAGTTATTAATAGTAATCAATTACGGGGTCATTAGTTCATAGCCCATATATGGAGTTCCGCGTTACAT
AACTTACGGTAAATGGCCCGCCTGGCTGACCGCCCAACGACCCCCGCCCATTGACGTCAATAATGACGTA
TGTTCCCATAGTAACGCCAATAGGGACTTTCCATTGACGTCAATGGGTGGAGTATTTACGGTAAACTGCC
CACTTGGCAGTACATCAAGTGTATCATATGCCAAGTACGCCCCCTATTGACGTCAATGACGGTAAATGGC
CCGCCTGGCATTATGCCCAGTACATGACCTTATGGGACTTTCCTACTTGGCAGTACATCTACGTATTAGT
CATCGCTATTACCATGGTGATGCGGTTTTGGCAGTACATCAATGGGCGTGGATAGCGGTTTGACTCACGG
GGATTTCCAAGTCTCCACCCCATTGACGTCAATGGGAGTTTGTTTTGGCACCAAAATCAACGGGACTTTC
CAAAATGTCGTAACAACTCCGCCCCATTGACGCAAATGGGCGGTAGGCGTGTACGGTGGGAGGTCTATAT
AAGCAGAGCTCTCCCTATCAGTGATAGAGATCTCCCTATCAGTGATAGAGATCGTCGACGAGCTCGTTTA
GTGAACCGTCAGATCGCCTGGAGACGCCATCCACGCTGTTTTGACCTCCATAGAAGACACCGGGACCGAT
CCAGCCTCCGGACTCTAGCGTTTAAACTTAAGCTTCGCCACCATGGTGAGCAAGGGCGAGGAGGATAACA
TGGCCATCATCAAGGAGTTCATGCGCTTCAAGGTGCACATGGAGGGCTCCGTGAACGGCCACGAGTTCGA
GATCGAGGGCGAGGGCGAGGGCCGCCCCTACGAGGGCACCCAGACCGCCAAGCTGAAGGTGACCAAGGGT
GGCCCCCTGCCCTTCGCCTGGGACATCCTGTCCCCTCAGTTCATGTACGGCTCCAAGGCCTACGTGAAGC
ACCCCGCCGACATTCCCGACTACTTGAAGCTGTCCTTCCCCGAGGGCTTCAAGTGGGAGCGCGTGATGAA
CTTCGAGGACGGCGGCGTGGTGACCGTGACCCAGGACTCCTCCCTGCAGGACGGCGAGTTCATCTACAAG
GTGAAGCTGCGCGGCACCAACTTCCCCTCCGACGGCCCCGTAATGCAGAAGAAGACCATGGGCTGGGAGG
CCTCCTCCGAGCGGATGTACCCCGAGGACGGCGCCCTGAAGGGCGAGATCAAGCAGAGGCTGAAGCTGAA
GGACGGCGGCCACTACGACGCTGAGGTCAAGACCACCTACAAGGCCAAGAAGCCCGTGCAGCTGCCCGGC
GCCTACAACGTCAACATCAAGTTGGACATCACCTCCCACAACGAGGACTACACCATCGTGGAACAGTACG
AACGCGCCGAGGGCCGCCACTCCACCGGCGGCATGGACGAGCTGTACAAGAGCGAAGCCAGACACAAACA
GAAAATTGTGGCTCCGGTGAAACAGACTTTGAATTTTGACCTTCTGAAGCTGGCGGGAGACGTCGAGTCC
AACCCCGGTCCCGGATCCACCAAGTCGACACGGATGAGTGTTTCCTTCTATCCGCGTCATTGTTAGGCCT
TACGTACCGATAGACCACTGGTGCAAATAGAGAGCTATACCGGTGAGGCACGGCATAAGCAAAAGATCGT
AGCCCCAGTAAAGCAAACACTCAACTTCGATCTACTCAAACTCGCAGGTGATGTGGAATCTAATCCAGGA
CCTGTCTCAAAGGGCGAGGAACTTTTTACGGGCGTTGTTCCGATCCTCGTCGAATTGGACGGGGACGTTA
ATGGGCATAAATTCTCAGTTAGTGGTGAGGGTGAGGGGGACGCGACATATGGGAAACTTACGCTGAAGTT
CATATGTACCACCGGAAAATTGCCAGTGCCGTGGCCTACTCTCGTCACCACCCTGACATATGGTGTTCAG
TGTTTTAGCCGGTATCCAGACCATATGAAACAGCACGATTTTTTTAAATCCGCTATGCCTGAAGGTTACG
TACAGGAGCGAACGATATTTTTTAAAGACGACGGAAACTACAAAACTAGAGCCGAGGTAAAATTCGAGGG
TGACACTCTCGTGAACCGGATCGAACTGAAGGGCATAGATTTTAAGGAGGATGGCAATATACTGGGCCAC
AAGCTCGAATACAACTATAATTCTCATAATGTCTATATCATGGCGGACAAACAGAAAAACGGCATCAAGG
TAAACTTTAAAATCCGACACAATATTGAGGACGGCTCTGTCCAGCTTGCGGACCATTACCAACAGAACAC
GCCGATAGGGGATGGTCCAGTACTTCTCCCTGATAATCACTATTTGTCTACTCAGTCAGCTCTTAGCAAG
GACCCAAACGAAAAACGGGATCACATGGTCCTTCTTGAGTTCGTCACTGCGGCTGGGATAACACTCGGGA
TGGACGAACTGTATAAGTAGGCCGCTCGAGGAGGGCCCGAACAAAAACTCATCTCAGAAGAGGATCTGAA
TAGCGCCGTCGACCATCATCATAATCATCATTGAGTTTAAACCCGCTGATCAGCCTCGACTGTGCCTTCT
AGTTGCCAGCCATCTGTTGTTTGCCCCTCCCCCGTGCCTTCCTTGACCCTGGAAGGTGCCACTCCCACTG
TCCTTTCCTAATAAAATGAGGAAATTGCATCGCATTGTCTGAGTAGGTGTCATTCTATTCTGGGGGGTGG
GGTGGGGCAGGACAGCAAGGGGGAGGATTGGGAAGACAATAGCAGGCATGCTGGGGATGCGGTGGGCTCT
ATGGAGATCTATCGATGTTCTGGGGATGCGGTGGGCTCTATGGCTTCTGAGGCGGAAAGAACCAGCTGGG
GCTCTAGGGGGTATCCCC
[124 nt withheld, positions 3169-3292]
C
[91 nt withheld, positions 3294-3384]
AGGGTGATGGTTCACGTACCTAGAAGTTCCTATTCCGAAGTTCCTATTCTCTAGAAAGTATAGGAACTTC
CTTGGCCAAAAAGCCTGAACTCACCGCGACGTCTGTCGAGAAGTTTCTGATCGAAAAGTTCGACAGCGTC
TCCGACCTGATGCAGCTCTCGGAGGGCGAAGAATCTCGTGCTTTCAGCTTCGATGTAGGAGGGCGTGGAT
ATGTCCTGCGGGTAAATAGCTGCGCCGATGGTTTCTACAAAGATCGTTATGTTTATCGGCACTTTGCATC
GGCCGCGCTCCCGATTCCGGAAGTGCTTGACATTGGGGAATTCAGCGAGAGCCTGACCTATTGCATCTCC
CGCCGTGCACAGGGTGTCACGTTGCAAGACCTGCCTGAAACCGAACTGCCCGCTGTTCTGCAGCCGGTCG
CGGAGGCCATGGATGCGATCGCTGCGGCCGATCTTAGCCAGACGAGCGGGTTCGGCCCATTCGGACCGCA
AGGAATCGGTCAATACACTACATGGCGTGATTTCATATGCGCGATTGCTGATCCCCATGTGTATCACTGG
CAAACTGTGATGGACGACACCGTCAGTGCGTCCGTCGCGCAGGCTCTCGATGAGCTGATGCTTTGGGCCG
AGGACTGCCCCGAAGTCCGGCACCTCGTGCACGCGGATTTCGGCTCCAACAATGTCCTGACGGACAATGG
CCGCATAACAGCGGTCATTGACTGGAGCGAGGCGATGTTCGGGGATTCCCAATACGAGGTCGCCAACATC
TTCTTCTGGAGGCCGTGGTTGGCTTGTATGGAGCAGCAGACGCGCTACTTCGAGCGGAGGCATCCGGAGC
TTGCAGGATCGCCGCGGCTCCGGGCGTATATGCTCCGCATTGGTCTTGACCAACTCTATCAGAGCTTGGT
TGACGGCAATTTCGATGATGCAGCTTGGGCGCAGGGTCGATGCGACGCAATCGTCCGATCCGGAGCCGGG
ACTGTCGGGCGTACACAAATCGCCCGCAGAAGCGCGGCCGTCTGGACCGATGGCTGTGTAGAAGTACTCG
CCGATAGTGGAAACCGACGCCCCAGCACTCGTCCGAGGGCAAAGGAATAGCACGTACTACGAGATTTCGA
TTCCACCGCCGCCTTCTATGAAAGGTTGGGCTTCGGAATCGTTTTCCGGGACGCCGGCTGGATGATCCTC
CAGCGCGGGGATCTCATGCTGGAGTTCTTCGCCCACCCCAACTTGTTTATTGCAGCTTATAATGGTTACA
AATAAAGCAATAGCATCACAAATTTCACAAATAAAGCATTTTTTTCACTGCATTCTAGTTGTGGTTTGTC
CAAACTCATCAATGTATCTTATCATGTCTGTATACCGTCGACCTCTAGCTAGAGCTTGGCGTAATCATGG
TCATAGCTGTTTCCTGTGTGAAATTGTTATCCGCTCACAATTCCACACAACATACGAGCCGGAAGCATAA
AGTGTAAAGCCTGGGGTGCCTAATGAGTGAGCTAACTCACATTAATTGCGTTGCGCTCACTGCCCGCTTT
CCAGTCGGGAAACCTGTCGTGCCAGCTGCATTAATGAATCGGCCAACGCGCGGGGAGAGGCGGTTTGCGT
ATTGGGCGCTCTTCCGCTTCCTCGCTCACTGACTCGCTGCGCTCGGTCGTTCGGCTGCGGCGAGCGGTAT
CAGCTCACTCAAAGGCGGTAATACGGTTATCCACAGAATCAGGGGATAACGCAGGAAAGAACATGTGAGC
AAAAGGCCAGCAAAAGGCCAGGAACCGTAAAAAGGCCGCGTTGCTGGCGTTTTTCCATAGGCTCCGCCCC
CCTGACGAGCATCACAAAAATCGACGCTCAAGTCAGAGGTGGCGAAACCCGACAGGACTATAAAGATACC
AGGCGTTTCCCCCTGGAAGCTCCCTCGTGCGCTCTCCTGTTCCGACCCTGCCGCTTACCGGATACCTGTC
CGCCTTTCTCCCTTCGGGAAGCGTGGCGCTTTCTCATAGCTCACGCTGTAGGTATCTCAGTTCGGTGTAG
GTCGTTCGCTCCAAGCTGGGCTGTGTGCACGAACCCCCCGTTCAGCCCGACCGCTGCGCCTTATCCGGTA
ACTATCGTCTTGAGTCCAACCCGGTAAGACACGACTTATCGCCACTGGCAGCAGCCACTGGTAACAGGAT
TAGCAGAGCGAGGTATGTAGGCGGTGCTACAGAGTTCTTGAAGTGGTGGCCTAACTACGGCTACACTAGA
AGAACAGTATTTGGTATCTGCGCTCTGCTGAAGCCAGTTACCTTCGGAAAAAGAGTTGGTAGCTCTTGAT
CCGGCAAACAAACCACCGCTGGTAGCGGTGGTTTTTTTGTTTGCAAGCAGCAGATTACGCGCAGAAAAAA
AGGATCTCAAGAAGATCCTTTGATCTTTTCTACGGGGTCTGACGCTCAGTGGAACGAAAACTCACGTTAA
GGGATTTTGGTCATGAGATTATCAAAAAGGATCTTCACCTAGATCCTTTTAAATTAAAAATGAAGTTTTA
AATCAATCTAAAGTATATATGAGTAAACTTGGTCTGACAGTTACCAATGCTTAATCAGTGAGGCACCTAT
CTCAGCGATCTGTCTATTTCGTTCATCCATAGTTGCCTGACTCCCCGTCGTGTAGATAACTACGATACGG
GAGGGCTTACCATCTGGCCCCAGTGCTGCAATGATACCGCGAGACCCACGCTCACCGGCTCCAGATTTAT
CAGCAATAAACCAGCCAGCCGGAAGGGCCGAGCGCAGAAGTGGTCCTGCAACTTTATCCGCCTCCATCCA
GTCTATTAATTGTTGCCGGGAAGCTAGAGTAAGTAGTTCGCCAGTTAATAGTTTGCGCAACGTTGTTGCC
ATTGCTACAGGCATCGTGGTGTCACGCTCGTCGTTTGGTATGGCTTCATTCAGCTCCGGTTCCCAACGAT
CAAGGCGAGTTACATGATCCCCCATGTTGTGCAAAAAAGCGGTTAGCTCCTTCGGTCCTCCGATCGTTGT
CAGAAGTAAGTTGGCCGCAGTGTTATCACTCATGGTTATGGCAGCACTGCATAATTCTCTTACTGTCATG
CCATCCGTAAGATGCTTTTCTGTGACTGGTGAGTACTCAACCAAGTCATTCTGAGAATAGTGTATGCGGC
GACCGAGTTGCTCTTGCCCGGCGTCAATACGGGATAATACCGCGCCACATAGCAGAACTTTAAAAGTGCT
CATCATTGGAAAACGTTCTTCGGGGCGAAAACTCTCAAGGATCTTACCGCTGTTGAGATCCAGTTCGATG
TAACCCACTCGTGCACCCAACTGATCTTCAGCATCTTTTACTTTCACCAGCGTTTCTGGGTGAGCAAAAA
CAGGAAGGCAAAATGCCGCAAAAAAGGGAATAAGGGCGACACGGAAATGTTGAATACTCATACTCTTCCT
TTTTCAATATTATTGAAGCATTTATCAGGGTTATTGTCTCATGAGCGGATACATATTTGAATGTATTTAG
AAAAATAAACAAATAGGGGT
Features (pLannotate 1.2.2; 24 found; start..end, strand, type, name):
     65..117     -  misc_feature   bom (fragment): basis of mobility region from pBR322
    267..646     +  enhancer       CMV enhancer: human cytomegalovirus immediate early enhancer
    647..850     +  promoter       CMV promoter: human cytomegalovirus (CMV) immediate early promoter
    852..871     +  promoter       PLtetO-1 promoter (fragment): modified phage lambda PL promoter with tet operator sites (Lutz and Bujard, 1997)
    873..892     +  promoter       PLtetO-1 promoter (fragment): modified phage lambda PL promoter with tet operator sites (Lutz and Bujard, 1997)
    900..933     +  promoter       TRE3GV promoter (fragment): 3rd-generation Tet-responsive promoter that can be activated by binding of Tet-On® 3G, optimized for retroviral and lentiviral vectors
   1023..1730    +  CDS            mCherry: mCherry is a basic (constitutively fluorescent) red fluorescent protein published in 2004, derived from Discosoma sp.. It is reported to be a very rapidly-maturing monomer with low acid sensitivity.
   1767..1825    +  CDS            F2A (fragment): 2A peptide from foot-and-mouth disease virus polyprotein Eukaryotic ribosomes fail to insert a peptide bond between the Gly and Pro residues, yielding separate polypeptides.
   2034..2747    +  CDS            EGFP: EGFP is a basic (constitutively fluorescent) green fluorescent protein published in 1996, derived from Aequorea victoria. It is reported to be a rapidly-maturing weak dimer with moderate acid sensitivity.
   2860..3084    +  polyA_signal   bGH poly(A) signal: bovine growth hormone polyadenylation signal
   3100..3123    +  polyA_signal   bGH poly(A) signal (fragment): bovine growth hormone polyadenylation signal
   3127..3148    +  promoter       SV40 promoter (fragment): SV40 enhancer and early promoter
   3169..3402    +  rep_origin     f1 ori (fragment) (sequence partly withheld): f1 bacteriophage origin of replication; arrow indicates direction of (+) strand synthesis
   3407..3454    +  protein_bind   FRT: FLP-mediated recombination occurs in the 8-bp core sequence TCTAGAAA (Turan and Bode, 2011). FLP recombinase from the Saccharomyces cerevisiae 2μ plasmid
   3462..4484    +  CDS            HygR: aminoglycoside phosphotransferase from E. coli; aph(4)-Ia; confers resistance to hygromycin
   4494..4619    +  CDS            ble (fragment): BLE_KLEPN - Experimental evidence at protein level: Swiss-Prot protein existence level 1. Binding protein with a strong affinity to the bleomycin family of antibiotics. Binds to CL990; an antimitotic-antibiotic compound. From Klebsiella pneumoniae.
   4614..4735    +  polyA_signal   SV40 poly(A) signal: SV40 polyadenylation signal
   4808..4824    -  protein_bind   lac operator: The lac repressor binds to the lac operator to inhibit transcription in E. coli. This inhibition can be relieved by adding lactose or isopropyl-β-D-thiogalactopyranoside (IPTG). lac repressor encoded by lacI
   4832..4862    -  promoter       lac promoter: promoter for the E. coli lac operon
   4877..4898    -  protein_bind   CAP binding site: CAP binding activates transcription in the presence of cAMP. E. coli catabolite activator protein
   4911..5003    -  CDS            lacI (fragment): lac repressor; lacI; The lac repressor binds to the lac operator to inhibit transcription in E. coli. This inhibition can be relieved by adding lactose or isopropyl-β-D-thiogalactopyranoside (IPTG).
   5186..5774    -  rep_origin     ori: high-copy-number ColE1/pMB1/pBR322/pUC origin of replication
   5945..6805    -  CDS            AmpR: β-lactamase; bla; confers resistance to ampicillin, carbenicillin, and related antibiotics
   6806..6       -  promoter       AmpR promoter (across the origin): bla
