[The description below was written by a language model from this plasmid's Addgene catalogue record and pLannotate feature annotations shown in this document.]
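Description:
EK0209 CMV-TO-mCherry-SG(s70587)SG-EGFP (FLP-IN) is a 6.9 kb mammalian expression plasmid built on a Flp-In type backbone, intended for site-specific integration into host cell lines that carry a genomic FRT landing pad. In bacteria it is maintained at high copy from a ColE1/pUC origin and selected with ampicillin through the AmpR (β-lactamase) cassette. For mammalian selection, an FRT site lies directly upstream of a hygromycin resistance coding sequence followed by an SV40 polyadenylation signal. No intact promoter is annotated in front of HygR, which fits the usual Flp-In design: the marker is expressed only after FLP-mediated recombination places it behind a promoter at the genomic target site.

The payload is a synthetic two-colour reporter driven by CMV-TO, the human cytomegalovirus immediate early enhancer and promoter followed by tet operator sequences. This allows transcription to be repressed by Tet repressor and induced with tetracycline or doxycycline in suitable host cells. The transcript encodes mCherry, then a 2A peptide fragment and a roughly 200 nt unannotated interval that presumably holds the SG-flanked sensor element named s70587, then EGFP and a bGH polyadenylation signal. The record does not give the sensor's sequence or target. The associated work concerns modular RNA sensing by ADAR editing. In such designs mCherry typically serves as a constitutive expression marker, while downstream EGFP output depends on editing of the sensor region when the trigger RNA is present. According to the record, this plasmid is the counterpart of construct EK0285, with the CMV-tetO promoter in place of SFFV.
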