Addgene plasmid #191174: EK0209 CMV-TO-mCherry-SG(s70587)SG-EGFP (FLP-IN)
Purpose: Mammalian expression of EK0285 with CMV-tetO promoter instead of SFFV.
Depositing lab: Xiaojing Gao. Depositing organization: Stanford University. Publication: Modular, programmable RNA sensing using ADAR editing in living cells. Kaseniit KE, Katz N, Kolber NS, Call CC, Wengier DL, Cody WB, Sattely ES, Gao XJ. Nat Biotechnol. 2022 Oct 5. pii: 10.1038/s41587-022-01493-x. doi: 10.1038/s41587-022-01493-x. PubMed 36198772.
Backbone
  Vector backbone: FLP-IN
  Vector type: Mammalian Expression
Growth in bacteria
  Bacterial resistance: Ampicillin, 100 μg/mL
  Growth temperature: 37°C
  Growth strain: DH5alpha
  Copy number: High Copy
Gene/Insert
  Gene/Insert name: CMV-TO:mCherry:s70587:EGFP
  Species: Synthetic
  Mutation: WT
  Promoter: CMV-TO
  Cloning method: Unknown
Terms and licenses: Academic/Nonprofit Terms; Industry Terms: Not Available to Industry
Depositor comments: Please see https://rnasensing.bio/ for more details. Please visit https://www.biorxiv.org/content/10.1101/2022.01.28.478207v1 for bioRxiv preprint.
How to cite: EK0209 CMV-TO-mCherry-SG(s70587)SG-EGFP (FLP-IN) was a gift from Xiaojing Gao (Addgene plasmid # 191174 ; http://n2t.net/addgene:191174 ; RRID:Addgene_191174)
